Addgene plasmid #91678: pPN219
Purpose: Express sgRNA targeting human TLE3
Depositing lab: Lindy Barrett. Depositing organization: Broad Institute. Publication: A Scaled Framework for CRISPR Editing of Human Pluripotent Stem Cells to Study Psychiatric Disease. Hazelbaker DZ, Beccard A, Bara AM, Dabkowski N, Messana A, Mazzucato P, Lam D, Manning D, Eggan K, Barrett LE. Stem Cell Reports. 2017 Oct 10;9(4):1315-1327. doi: 10.1016/j.stemcr.2017.09.006. PubMed 29020615.
Backbone
  Vector backbone: pUC19-U6 promoter
  Vector type: CRISPR
Growth in bacteria
  Bacterial resistance: Ampicillin, 100 μg/mL
  Growth temperature: 37°C
  Growth strain: DH5alpha
  Copy number: High Copy
Gene/Insert
  Gene/Insert name: TLE3 (alt name: NM_005078.3)
  gRNA/shRNA sequence: CAGTTGCCACCCCACCCGTC
  Species: H. sapiens (human)
  Insert size (bp): 21
  Entrez Gene: TLE3 (a.k.a. ESG, ESG3, GRG3, HsT18976)
  Promoter: U6
  Cloning method: Restriction Enzyme; 5′ cloning site BbsI (destroyed during cloning); 3′ cloning site BbsI (destroyed during cloning)
  Sequencing primers: 5′ M13F (-21)
Terms and licenses: Academic/Nonprofit Terms; Industry Terms: Not Available to Industry
How to cite: pPN219 was a gift from Lindy Barrett (Addgene plasmid # 91678 ; http://n2t.net/addgene:91678 ; RRID:Addgene_91678)
