[The description below was written by a language model from this plasmid's Addgene catalogue record and pLannotate feature annotations shown in this document.]
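Description:
pPN219 is a small (about 3.0 kb) CRISPR guide RNA expression plasmid built on a pUC19 backbone carrying a U6 promoter cassette. It is propagated in E. coli as a high-copy plasmid through the ColE1/pUC-type origin and selected with ampicillin via the β-lactamase gene and its native promoter. The rest of the backbone consists of pUC19 remnants with no role in the payload's function: the lac promoter, operator and CAP binding site, fragments of lacZα and the multiple cloning site, and short annotated fragments of lacI, rop and the bom region.

The payload is a single-guide RNA directed against human TLE3, a member of the Groucho/TLE family of transcriptional co-repressors. The roughly 20-nucleotide spacer was inserted between two BbsI sites, which were destroyed during cloning. This places it in the short gap between the human U6 promoter and the Streptococcus pyogenes Cas9 guide RNA scaffold. U6 is an RNA polymerase III promoter suited to producing short, uncapped, non-polyadenylated transcripts in mammalian cells, so transcription yields a complete chimeric sgRNA of spacer plus scaffold.

The plasmid encodes no Cas9, no mammalian selection marker and no reporter, so the nuclease must be supplied separately, for example from a co-delivered plasmid, and delivery is by transient transfection rather than viral packaging. The construct comes from a scaled workflow for CRISPR editing of human pluripotent stem cells to study genes linked to psychiatric disease, where it serves to direct Cas9 to the TLE3 locus. The record does not state which region of the gene is targeted or the intended editing outcome.
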