Features (pLannotate 1.2.2; 13 found; start..end, strand, type, name):
      1..241     +  promoter       U6 promoter: RNA polymerase III promoter for human U6 snRNA
    271..346     +  misc_RNA       gRNA scaffold: guide RNA scaffold for the Streptococcus pyogenes CRISPR/Cas9 system
    395..411     -  protein_bind   lac operator: The lac repressor binds to the lac operator to inhibit transcription in E. coli. This inhibition can be relieved by adding lactose or isopropyl-β-D-thiogalactopyranoside (IPTG). lac repressor encoded by lacI
    419..449     -  promoter       lac promoter: promoter for the E. coli lac operon
    464..485     -  protein_bind   CAP binding site: CAP binding activates transcription in the presence of cAMP. E. coli catabolite activator protein
    498..590     -  CDS            lacI (fragment): lac repressor; lacI; The lac repressor binds to the lac operator to inhibit transcription in E. coli. This inhibition can be relieved by adding lactose or isopropyl-β-D-thiogalactopyranoside (IPTG).
    773..1361    -  rep_origin     ori: high-copy-number ColE1/pMB1/pBR322/pUC origin of replication
   1532..2392    -  CDS            AmpR: β-lactamase; bla; confers resistance to ampicillin, carbenicillin, and related antibiotics
   2393..2497    -  promoter       AmpR promoter: bla
   2592..2627    +  CDS            rop (fragment): Rop protein, which maintains plasmids at low copy number; rop
   2729..2828    +  misc_feature   bom (fragment): basis of mobility region from pBR322
   2834..2991    -  CDS            lacZα (fragment): LacZα fragment of β-galactosidase; lacZ fragment
   2988..3014    +  misc_feature   MCS (fragment): pUC18/19 multiple cloning site
>Addgene plasmid #91678 | pPN219 | addgene full sequence | sequence record 180481 | Addgene NGS Result
GAGGGCCTATTTCCCATGATTCCTTCATATTTGCATATACGATACAAGGCTGTTAGAGAGATAATTGGAA
TTAATTTGACTGTAAACACAAAGATATTAGTACAAAATACGTGACGTAGAAAGTAATAATTTCTTGGGTA
GTTTGCAGTTTTAAAATTATGTTTTAAAATGGACTATCATATGCTTACCGTAACTTGAAAGTATTTCGAT
TTCTTGGCTTTATATATCTTGTGGAAAGGACGAAACACCGCAGTTGCCACCCCACCCGTCGTTTTAGAGC
TAGAAATAGCAAGTTAAAATAAGGCTAGTCCGTTATCAACTTGAAAAAGTGGCACCGAGTCGGTGCTTTT
TTAAGCTTGGCGTAATCATGGTCATAGCTGTTTCCTGTGTGAAATTGTTATCCGCTCACAATTCCACACA
ACATACGAGCCGGAAGCATAAAGTGTAAAGCCTGGGGTGCCTAATGAGTGAGCTAACTCACATTAATTGC
GTTGCGCTCACTGCCCGCTTTCCAGTCGGGAAACCTGTCGTGCCAGCTGCATTAATGAATCGGCCAACGC
GCGGGGAGAGGCGGTTTGCGTATTGGGCGCTCTTCCGCTTCCTCGCTCACTGACTCGCTGCGCTCGGTCG
TTCGGCTGCGGCGAGCGGTATCAGCTCACTCAAAGGCGGTAATACGGTTATCCACAGAATCAGGGGATAA
CGCAGGAAAGAACATGTGAGCAAAAGGCCAGCAAAAGGCCAGGAACCGTAAAAAGGCCGCGTTGCTGGCG
TTTTTCCATAGGCTCCGCCCCCCTGACGAGCATCACAAAAATCGACGCTCAAGTCAGAGGTGGCGAAACC
CGACAGGACTATAAAGATACCAGGCGTTTCCCCCTGGAAGCTCCCTCGTGCGCTCTCCTGTTCCGACCCT
GCCGCTTACCGGATACCTGTCCGCCTTTCTCCCTTCGGGAAGCGTGGCGCTTTCTCATAGCTCACGCTGT
AGGTATCTCAGTTCGGTGTAGGTCGTTCGCTCCAAGCTGGGCTGTGTGCACGAACCCCCCGTTCAGCCCG
ACCGCTGCGCCTTATCCGGTAACTATCGTCTTGAGTCCAACCCGGTAAGACACGACTTATCGCCACTGGC
AGCAGCCACTGGTAACAGGATTAGCAGAGCGAGGTATGTAGGCGGTGCTACAGAGTTCTTGAAGTGGTGG
CCTAACTACGGCTACACTAGAAGAACAGTATTTGGTATCTGCGCTCTGCTGAAGCCAGTTACCTTCGGAA
AAAGAGTTGGTAGCTCTTGATCCGGCAAACAAACCACCGCTGGTAGCGGTGGTTTTTTTGTTTGCAAGCA
GCAGATTACGCGCAGAAAAAAAGGATCTCAAGAAGATCCTTTGATCTTTTCTACGGGGTCTGACGCTCAG
TGGAACGAAAACTCACGTTAAGGGATTTTGGTCATGAGATTATCAAAAAGGATCTTCACCTAGATCCTTT
TAAATTAAAAATGAAGTTTTAAATCAATCTAAAGTATATATGAGTAAACTTGGTCTGACAGTTACCAATG
CTTAATCAGTGAGGCACCTATCTCAGCGATCTGTCTATTTCGTTCATCCATAGTTGCCTGACTCCCCGTC
GTGTAGATAACTACGATACGGGAGGGCTTACCATCTGGCCCCAGTGCTGCAATGATACCGCGAGACCCAC
GCTCACCGGCTCCAGATTTATCAGCAATAAACCAGCCAGCCGGAAGGGCCGAGCGCAGAAGTGGTCCTGC
AACTTTATCCGCCTCCATCCAGTCTATTAATTGTTGCCGGGAAGCTAGAGTAAGTAGTTCGCCAGTTAAT
AGTTTGCGCAACGTTGTTGCCATTGCTACAGGCATCGTGGTGTCACGCTCGTCGTTTGGTATGGCTTCAT
TCAGCTCCGGTTCCCAACGATCAAGGCGAGTTACATGATCCCCCATGTTGTGCAAAAAAGCGGTTAGCTC
CTTCGGTCCTCCGATCGTTGTCAGAAGTAAGTTGGCCGCAGTGTTATCACTCATGGTTATGGCAGCACTG
CATAATTCTCTTACTGTCATGCCATCCGTAAGATGCTTTTCTGTGACTGGTGAGTACTCAACCAAGTCAT
TCTGAGAATAGTGTATGCGGCGACCGAGTTGCTCTTGCCCGGCGTCAATACGGGATAATACCGCGCCACA
TAGCAGAACTTTAAAAGTGCTCATCATTGGAAAACGTTCTTCGGGGCGAAAACTCTCAAGGATCTTACCG
CTGTTGAGATCCAGTTCGATGTAACCCACTCGTGCACCCAACTGATCTTCAGCATCTTTTACTTTCACCA
GCGTTTCTGGGTGAGCAAAAACAGGAAGGCAAAATGCCGCAAAAAAGGGAATAAGGGCGACACGGAAATG
TTGAATACTCATACTCTTCCTTTTTCAATATTATTGAAGCATTTATCAGGGTTATTGTCTCATGAGCGGA
TACATATTTGAATGTATTTAGAAAAATAAACAAATAGGGGTTCCGCGCACATTTCCCCGAAAAGTGCCAC
CTGACGTCTAAGAAACCATTATTATCATGACATTAACCTATAAAAATAGGCGTATCACGAGGCCCTTTCG
TCTCGCGCGTTTCGGTGATGACGGTGAAAACCTCTGACACATGCAGCTCCCGGAGACGGTCACAGCTTGT
CTGTAAGCGGATGCCGGGAGCAGACAAGCCCGTCAGGGCGCGTCAGCGGGTGTTGGCGGGTGTCGGGGCT
GGCTTAACTATGCGGCATCAGAGCAGATTGTACTGAGAGTGCACCATATGCGGTGTGAAATACCGCACAG
ATGCGTAAGGAGAAAATACCGCATCAGGCGCCATTCGCCATTCAGGCTGCGCAACTGTTGGGAAGGGCGA
TCGGTGCGGGCCTCTTCGCTATTACGCCAGCTGGCGAAAGGGGGATGTGCTGCAAGGCGATTAAGTTGGG
TAACGCCAGGGTTTTCCCAGTCACGACGTTGTAAAACGACGGCCAGTGAATTCGAGCTCGGTACCCGGGG
ATCCGTTAATTAA
